Addgene plasmid #225433: pDGB3_alpha2_4xCBS-mDFR-Rep-RepA-tNOS (GB3625)
Purpose: Transcriptional unit for copper-regulation of BeYDV Rep/RepA with 4xCBS domain+minimal promoter DFR for induction by copper.
Depositing lab: Diego Orzaez. Depositing organization: Instituto de Biologia Molecular y Celular de Plantas. Publication: CuBe: a geminivirus-based copper-regulated expression system suitable for post-harvest activation. Garcia-Perez E, Vazquez-Vilar M, Lozano-Duran R, Orzaez D. Plant Biotechnol J. 2025 Jan;23(1):141-155. doi: 10.1111/pbi.14485. Epub 2024 Oct 22. PubMed 39435699.
Backbone
  Vector backbone: pDGB3_alpha2
  Backbone manufacturer: self-made
  Vector type: Synthetic Biology
Growth in bacteria
  Bacterial resistance: Kanamycin, 50 μg/mL
  Growth temperature: 37°C
  Growth strain: DH5alpha
  Copy number: High Copy
Gene/Insert
  Gene/Insert name: 4xCBS:mDFR:Rep/RepA:Tnos
  Species: Synthetic
  Insert size (bp): 1941
  Mutation: BsaI and BsmBI sites removed
  Cloning method: Restriction Enzyme; 5′ cloning site BsaI (destroyed during cloning); 3′ cloning site BsaI (destroyed during cloning)
  Sequencing primers: 5′ ggtggcaggatatattgtgg; 3′ cgcccttttaaatatccgatt
Terms and licenses: Academic/Nonprofit Terms; Industry Terms: Not Available to Industry
Depositor comments: Compatible with GoldenBraid; insert can be released with BsmbI. Please visit https://doi.org/10.1101/2024.04.30.591823 for bioRxiv preprint.
How to cite: pDGB3_alpha2_4xCBS-mDFR-Rep-RepA-tNOS (GB3625) was a gift from Diego Orzaez (Addgene plasmid # 225433 ; http://n2t.net/addgene:225433 ; RRID:Addgene_225433)
