[The description below was written by a language model from this plasmid's Addgene catalogue record and pLannotate feature annotations shown in this document.]
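Description:
pDGB3_alpha2_4xCBS-mDFR-Rep-RepA-tNOS (GB3625) is a GoldenBraid alpha-level binary plasmid of about 8.3 kb that carries a single plant transcriptional unit between T-DNA borders. The pDGB3_alpha2 backbone provides a high-copy ColE1/pMB1-type origin with the pBR322 bom region for propagation in E. coli. It also carries the pVS1 oriV, RepA and StaA functions, which normally support replication and stable maintenance in Agrobacterium. Bacterial selection is by kanamycin through an aph(3')-Ia gene located outside the T-DNA. Left and right border repeats from nopaline C58 T-DNA flank the cargo, consistent with Agrobacterium-mediated delivery into plant cells, and no plant selectable marker is annotated.

The 1,941 bp synthetic insert places the Bean yellow dwarf virus (BeYDV) Rep/RepA coding region under a copper-responsive synthetic promoter. This promoter consists of four tandem copper-binding sites (CBS), which the annotation recognises as repeated fragments of the yeast CUP1 promoter, fused to a minimal DFR promoter. Transcription is terminated by the nopaline synthase terminator. The operator repeats presumably need a copper-responsive transcriptional activator to function; none is annotated on this plasmid, so it would have to be supplied from another construct.

Rep/RepA are the geminiviral replication proteins that amplify replicons carrying BeYDV-derived sequences, so copper-dependent control of them makes replicon amplification, and hence expression of its cargo, inducible. The associated work describes this as a copper-regulated geminiviral expression system suited to post-harvest activation. Internal BsaI and BsmBI sites were removed, the BsaI cloning sites were destroyed during assembly, and the unit can be released with BsmBI for combination with other GoldenBraid modules.
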