Features (pLannotate 1.2.2; 17 found; start..end, strand, type, name):
     17..62      +  promoter       CUP1 promoter (fragment): S. cerevisiae CUP1; inducible metallothionein promoter, regulated by Cu2+
     63..106     +  promoter       CUP1 promoter (fragment): S. cerevisiae CUP1; inducible metallothionein promoter, regulated by Cu2+
    107..150     +  promoter       CUP1 promoter (fragment): S. cerevisiae CUP1; inducible metallothionein promoter, regulated by Cu2+
    153..198     +  promoter       CUP1 promoter (fragment): S. cerevisiae CUP1; inducible metallothionein promoter, regulated by Cu2+
    358..1233    +  CDS            REPA_BEYDV: Experimental evidence at protein level: Swiss-Prot protein existence level 1. Implicated in enhancement of V-sense gene expression. Acts a an inhibitor of C-sense gene transcription. From Bean yellow dwarf virus (BeYDV).
   1472..1724    +  terminator     NOS terminator: nopaline synthase terminator and poly(A) signal
   1845..1932    +  promoter       AmpR promoter (fragment): bla
   1961..1985    +  misc_feature   RB T-DNA repeat: right border repeat from nopaline C58 T-DNA
   2325..2726    +  CDS            Y4CG_SINFN (fragment): Protein inferred from homology: Swiss-Prot protein existence level 3. From Sinorhizobium fredii (strain NBRC 101917 / NGR234).
   3286..3915    +  CDS            pVS1 StaA: stability protein from the Pseudomonas plasmid pVS1 (Heeb et al., 2000)
   4344..5417    +  CDS            pVS1 RepA: replication protein from the Pseudomonas plasmid pVS1 (Heeb et al., 2000)
   5483..5677    +  rep_origin     pVS1 oriV: origin of replication for the Pseudomonas plasmid pVS1 (Heeb et al., 2000)
   5880..5919    +  CDS            rop (fragment): Rop protein, which maintains plasmids at low copy number; rop
   6021..6161    +  misc_feature   bom: basis of mobility region from pBR322
   6347..6935    -  rep_origin     ori: high-copy-number ColE1/pMB1/pBR322/pUC origin of replication
   7023..7838    -  CDS            KanR: aminoglycoside phosphotransferase; aph(3')-Ia; confers resistance to kanamycin in bacteria or G418 (Geneticin®) in eukaryotes
   8271..8295    +  misc_feature   LB T-DNA repeat: left border repeat from nopaline C58 T-DNA
>Addgene plasmid #225433 | pDGB3_alpha2_4xCBS-mDFR-Rep-RepA-tNOS (GB3625) | addgene full sequence | sequence record 447737 | Addgene NGS Result
GGAGAGTGGTCTTGGGAGAGCGATGCGTCTTTTCCGATGAACCGTTCCAGCAAAAAAGACTAAGCGATGC
GTCTTTTCCGCTGAACCGTTCCAGCAAAAAAGACTAAGCGATGCGTCTTTTCCGCTGAACCGTTCCAGCA
AAAAAGACTAGGAGAGCGATGCGTCTTTTCCGCTGAACCGTTCCAGCAAAAAAGACTATCCCGTCCTAAT
ACCTCTACGTGCAAGCAGTATAAAAACAAAATACATAAACATAACTAAAATCTCATATCGTTGTAATTGT
CATATACTAGTGGTAATTAAGTCCAGTTACACTTAAGGTTAAATTTGCTGACTCTTTTTTACCTTTCATT
TCTGAAAATGCCTTCTGCTAGTAAGAACTTCAGACTCCAATCTAAATATGTTTTCCTTACCTATCCCAAG
TGCTCATCTCAAAGAGATGATTTATTCCAGTTTCTCTGGGAGAAACTCACACCTTTTCTTATTTTCTTCC
TTGGTGTTGCTTCTGAGCTTCATCAAGATGGCACTACCCACTATCATGCTCTTCTCCAGCTTGATAAAAA
ACCTTGTATTAGGGATCCTTCTTTTTTCGATTTTGAAGGAAATCACCCTAATATCCAGCCAGCTAGAAAC
TCTAAACAAGTCCTTGATTACATATCAAAGGACGGAGATATTAAAACCAGAGGAGATTTCCGAGATCATA
AGGTTTCTCCTCGCAAATCTGACGCACGATGGAGAACTATTATCCAGACTGCAACGTCTAAGGAGGAATA
TCTTGACATGATCAAGGAAGAATTCCCTCATGAATGGGCAACAAAGCTTCAATGGCTGGAATATTCAGCC
AACAAATTATTCCCTCCACAACCTGAACCGTATGTGTCGCCCTTCACAGAATCAGATCTTCGCTGCCACG
AAGATCTACACTCCTGGAGGGAAACCCATCTATACCATGTAAGCATAGACGCTTATACTTACATACATCC
TGTCTCATACCAACAAGCTCAATCTGACCTTGAATGGATGGCCGATTTAACCAGGACAATGGAAGGAATG
GAATCCGACACCCCAGCCTCTACATCTGCGGACCAACTCGTACCGGAAAGACCACCTGGGCTAGAAGTCT
CGGACGACACAACTATTGGAACGGTACCATCGATTTCACCAACTACGATGAACACGCCACCTATAATATC
ATCGACGACATCCCCTTCAAGTTCGTCCCATTGTGGAAGCAATTAATAGGTTGCCAGTCTGATTTCACTG
TCAACCCTAAATATGGAAAAAAGAAGAAAATAAAAGGTGGGATCCCTTCTATAATTCTTTGCAATCCTGA
CGAAGACTGGATGTTATCAATGACAAGTCAACAGAAGGATTACTTTAAAGATAATTGCGTCACCCACTAC
ATGTGTGACGGGGAGACTTTTTTTGCTCGGGAATCGTCGAGTCACTGAGCTTGGAATGGATCTTCGATCC
CGATCGTTCAAACATTTGGCAATAAAGTTTCTTAAGATTGAATCCTGTTGCCGGTCTTGCGACGATTATC
ATATAATTTCTGTTGAATTACGTTAAGCATGTAATAATTAACATGTAATGCATGACGTTATTTATGAGAT
GGGTTTTTATGATTAGAGTCCCGCAATTATACATTTAATACGCGATAGAAAACAAAATATAGCGCGCAAA
CTAGGATAAATTATCGCGCGCGGTGTCATCTATGTTACTAGATCGGGAATTGCCAAGCTAATTCTTGAAG
ACGAAAGGGCCTCGTGATACGCCTATTTTTATAGGTTAATGTCATGATAATAATGGTTTCTTAGACGTCA
GGTGGCACTTTTCGGGGAAATGTGCGCGGAACCCCTATTTGTTTATTTTTCTAAATACATTCAAATATGT
ATCCGCTCATGAGACAATAACCCTGATAAATGCTTCAATAATGGGACCGACTCGCGCTTGAGACGAAGCT
TGACAGGATATATTGGCGGGTAAACCTAAGAGAAAAGAGCGTTTATTAGAATAATCGGATATTTAAAAGG
GCGTGAAAAGGTTTATCCGTTCGTCCATTTGTATGTGCATGCCAACCACAGGGTTCCCCTCGGGATCAAA
GTACTTTGATCCAACCCCTCCGCTGCTATAGTGCAGTCGGCTTCTGACGTTCAGTGCAGCCGTCATCTGA
AAACGACATGTCGCACAAGTCCTAAGTTACGCGACAGGCTGCCGCCCTGCCCTTTTCCTGGCGTTTTCTT
GTCGCGTGTTTTAGTCGCATAAAGTAGAATACTTGCGACTAGAACCGGAGACATTACGCCATGAACAAGA
GCGCCGCCGCTGGCCTGCTGGGCTATGCCCGCGTCAGCACCGACGACCAGGACTTGACCAACCAACGGGC
CGAACTGCACGCGGCCGGCTGCACCAAGCTGTTTTCCGAGAAGATCACCGGCACCAGGCGCGACCGCCCG
GAGCTGGCCAGGATGCTTGACCACCTACGCCCTGGCGACGTTGTGACAGTGACCAGGCTAGACCGCCTGG
CCCGCAGCACCCGCGACCTACTGGACATTGCCGAGCGCATCCAGGAGGCCGGCGCGGGCCTGCGTAGCCT
GGCAGAGCCGTGGGCCGACACCACCACGCCGGCCGGCCGCATGGTGTTGACCGTGTTCGCCGGCATTGCC
GAGTTCGAGCGTTCCCTAATCATCGACCGCACCCGGAGCGGGCGCGAGGCCGCCAAGGCCCGAGGCGTGA
AGTTTGGCCCCCGCCCTACCCTCACCCCGGCACAGATCGCGCACGCCCGCGAGCTGATCGACCAGGAAGG
CCGCACCGTGAAAGAGGCGGCTGCACTGCTTGGCGTGCATCGCTCGACCCTGTACCGCGCACTTGAGCGC
AGCGAGGAAGTGACGCCCACCGAGGCCAGGCGGCGCGGTGCCTTCCGTGAGGACGCATTGACCGAGGCCG
ACGCCCTGGCGGCCGCCGAGAATGAACGCCAAGAGGAACAAGCATGAAACCGCACCAGGACGGCCAGGAC
GAACCGTTTTTCATTACCGAAGAGATCGAGGCGGAGATGATCGCGGCCGGGTACGTGTTCGAGCCGCCCG
CGCACCTCTCAACCGTGCGGCTGCATGAAATCCTGGCCGGTTTGTCTGATGCCAAGCTGGCGGCCTGGCC
GGCCAGCTTGGCCGCTGAAGAAACCGAGCGCCGCCGTCTAAAAAGGTGATGTGTATTTGAGTAAAACAGC
TTGCGTCATGCGGTCGCTGCGTATATGATGCGATGAGTAAATAAACAAATACGCAAGGGGAACGCATGAA
GGTTATCGCTGTACTTAACCAGAAAGGCGGGTCAGGCAAGACGACCATCGCAACCCATCTAGCCCGCGCC
CTGCAACTCGCCGGGGCCGATGTTCTGTTAGTCGATTCCGATCCCCAGGGCAGTGCCCGCGATTGGGCGG
CCGTGCGGGAAGATCAACCGCTAACCGTTGTCGGCATCGACCGCCCGACGATTGACCGCGACGTGAAGGC
CATCGGCCGGCGCGACTTCGTAGTGATCGACGGAGCGCCCCAGGCGGCGGACTTGGCTGTGTCCGCGATC
AAGGCAGCCGACTTCGTGCTGATTCCGGTGCAGCCAAGCCCTTACGACATATGGGCCACCGCCGACCTGG
TGGAGCTGGTTAAGCAGCGCATTGAGGTCACGGATGGAAGGCTACAAGCGGCCTTTGTCGTGTCGCGGGC
GATCAAAGGCACGCGCATCGGCGGTGAGGTTGCCGAGGCGCTGGCCGGGTACGAGCTGCCCATTCTTGAG
TCCCGTATCACGCAGCGCGTGAGCTACCCAGGCACTGCCGCCGCCGGCACAACCGTTCTTGAATCAGAAC
CCGAGGGCGACGCTGCCCGCGAGGTCCAGGCGCTGGCCGCTGAAATTAAATCAAAACTCATTTGAGTTAA
TGAGGTAAAGAGAAAATGAGCAAAAGCACAAACACGCTAAGTGCCGGCCGTCCGAGCGCACGCAGCAGCA
AGGCTGCAACGTTGGCCAGCCTGGCAGACACGCCAGCCATGAAGCGGGTCAACTTTCAGTTGCCGGCGGA
GGATCACACCAAGCTGAAGATGTACGCGGTACGCCAAGGCAAGACCATTACCGAGCTGCTATCTGAATAC
ATCGCGCAGCTACCAGAGTAAATGAGCAAATGAATAAATGAGTAGATGAATTTTAGCGGCTAAAGGAGGC
GGCATGGAAAATCAAGAACAACCAGGCACCGACGCCGTGGAATGCCCCATGTGTGGAGGAACGGGCGGTT
GGCCAGGCGTAAGCGGCTGGGTTGCCTGCCGGCCCTGCAATGGCACTGGAACCCCCAAGCCCGAGGAATC
GGCGTGAGCGGTCGCAAACCATCCGGCCCGGTACAAATCGGCGCGGCGCTGGGTGATGACCTGGTGGAGA
AGTTGAAGGCCGCGCAGGCCGCCCAGCGGCAACGCATCGAGGCAGAAGCACGCCCCGGTGAATCGTGGCA
AGCGGCCGCTGATCGAATCCGCAAAGAATCCCGGCAACCGCCGGCAGCCGGTGCGCCGTCGATTAGGAAG
CCGCCCAAGGGCGACGAGCAACCAGATTTTTTCGTTCCGATGCTCTATGACGTGGGCACCCGCGATAGTC
GCAGCATCATGGACGTGGCCGTTTTCCGTCTGTCGAAGCGTGACCGACGAGCTGGCGAGGTGATCCGCTA
CGAGCTTCCAGACGGGCACGTAGAGGTTTCCGCAGGGCCGGCCGGCATGGCCAGTGTGTGGGATTACGAC
CTGGTACTGATGGCGGTTTCCCATCTAACCGAATCCATGAACCGATACCGGGAAGGGAAGGGAGACAAGC
CCGGCCGCGTGTTCCGTCCACACGTTGCGGACGTACTCAAGTTCTGCCGGCGAGCCGATGGCGGAAAGCA
GAAAGACGACCTGGTAGAAACCTGCATTCGGTTAAACACCACGCACGTTGCCATGCAGCGTACGAAGAAG
GCCAAGAACGGCCGCCTGGTGACGGTATCCGAGGGTGAAGCCTTGATTAGCCGCTACAAGATCGTAAAGA
GCGAAACCGGGCGGCCGGAGTACATCGAGATCGAGCTAGCTGATTGGATGTACCGCGAGATCACAGAAGG
CAAGAACCCGGACGTGCTGACGGTTCACCCCGATTACTTTTTGATCGATCCCGGCATCGGCCGTTTTCTC
TACCGCCTGGCACGCCGCGCCGCAGGCAAGGCAGAAGCCAGATGGTTGTTCAAGACGATCTACGAACGCA
GTGGCAGCGCCGGAGAGTTCAAGAAGTTCTGTTTCACCGTGCGCAAGCTGATCGGGTCAAATGACCTGCC
GGAGTACGATTTGAAGGAGGAGGCGGGGCAGGCTGGCCCGATCCTAGTCATGCGCTACCGCAACCTGATC
GAGGGCGAAGCATCCGCCGGTTCCTAATGTACGGAGCAGATGCTAGGGCAAATTGCCCTAGCAGGGGAAA
AAGGTCGAAAAGGACTCTTTCCTGTGGATAGCACGTACATTGGGAACCCAAAGCCGTACATTGGGAACCG
GAACCCGTACATTGGGAACCCAAAGCCGTACATTGGGAACCGGTCACACATGTAAGTGACTGATATAAAA
GAGAAAAAAGGCGATTTTTCCGCCTAAAACTCTTTAAAACTTATTAAAACTCTTAAAACCCGCCTGGCCT
GTGCATAACTGTCTGGCCAGCGCACAGCCGAAGAGCTGCAAAAAGCGCCTACCCTTCGGTCGCTGCGCTC
CCTACGCCCCGCCGCTTCGCGTCGGCCTATCGCGGCCGCTGGCCGCTCAAAAATGGCTGGCCTACGGCCA
GGCAATCTACCAGGGCGCGGACAAGCCGCGCCGTCGCCACTCGACCGCCGGCGCCCACATCAAGGCACCC
TGCCTCGCGCGTTTCGGTGATGACGGTGAAAACCTCTGACACATGCAGCTCCCGGTGACGGTCACAGCTT
GTCTGTAAGCGGATGCCGGGAGCAGACAAGCCCGTCAGGGCGCGTCAGCGGGTGTTGGCGGGTGTCGGGG
CGCAGCCATGACCCAGTCACGTAGCGATAGCGGAGTGTATACTGGCTTAACTATGCGGCATCAGAGCAGA
TTGTACTGAGAGTGCACCATATGCGGTGTGAAATACCGCACAGATGCGTAAGGAGAAAATACCGCATCAG
GCGCTCTTCCGCTTCCTCGCTCACTGACTCGCTGCGCTCGGTCGTTCGGCTGCGGCGAGCGGTATCAGCT
CACTCAAAGGCGGTAATACGGTTATCCACAGAATCAGGGGATAACGCAGGAAAGAACATGTGAGCAAAAG
GCCAGCAAAAGGCCAGGAACCGTAAAAAGGCCGCGTTGCTGGCGTTTTTCCATAGGCTCCGCCCCCCTGA
CGAGCATCACAAAAATCGACGCTCAAGTCAGAGGTGGCGAAACCCGACAGGACTATAAAGATACCAGGCG
TTTCCCCCTGGAAGCTCCCTCGTGCGCTCTCCTGTTCCGACCCTGCCGCTTACCGGATACCTGTCCGCCT
TTCTCCCTTCGGGAAGCGTGGCGCTTTCTCATAGCTCACGCTGTAGGTATCTCAGTTCGGTGTAGGTCGT
TCGCTCCAAGCTGGGCTGTGTGCACGAACCCCCCGTTCAGCCCGACCGCTGCGCCTTATCCGGTAACTAT
CGTCTTGAGTCCAACCCGGTAAGACACGACTTATCGCCACTGGCAGCAGCCACTGGTAACAGGATTAGCA
GAGCGAGGTATGTAGGCGGTGCTACAGAGTTCTTGAAGTGGTGGCCTAACTACGGCTACACTAGAAGGAC
AGTATTTGGTATCTGCGCTCTGCTGAAGCCAGTTACCTTCGGAAAAAGAGTTGGTAGCTCTTGATCCGGC
AAACAAACCACCGCTGGTAGCGGTGGTTTTTTTGTTTGCAAGCAGCAGATTACGCGCAGAAAAAAAGGAT
CTCAAGAAGATCCTTTGATCTTTTCTACGGGGTCTGACGCTCAGTGGAACGAAAACTCACGTTAAGGGAT
TTTGGTCATGCATTCTAGGTGATTAGAAAAACTCATCGAGCATCAAATGAAACTGCAATTTATTCATATC
AGGATTATCAATACCATATTTTTGAAAAAGCCGTTTCTGTAATGAAGGAGAAAACTCACCGAGGCAGTTC
CATAGGATGGCAAGATCCTGGTATCGGTCTGCGATTCCGACTCGTCCAACATCAATACAACCTATTAATT
TCCCCTCGTCAAAAATAAGGTTATCAAGTGAGAAATCACCATGAGTGACGACTGAATCCGGTGAGAATGG
CAAAAGTTTATGCATTTCTTTCCAGACTTGTTCAACAGGCCAGCCATTACGCTCGTCATCAAAATCACTC
GCATCAACCAAACCGTTATTCATTCGTGATTGCGCCTGAGCGAGTCGAAATACGCGATCGCTGTTAAAAG
GACAATTACAAACAGGAATCGAATGCAACCGGCGCAGGAACACTGCCAGCGCATCAACAATATTTTCACC
TGAATCAGGATATTCTTCTAATACCTGGAATGCTGTTTTCCCTGGGATCGCAGTGGTGAGTAACCATGCA
TCATCAGGAGTACGGATAAAATGCTTGATGGTCGGAAGAGGCATAAATTCCGTCAGCCAGTTTAGTCTGA
CCATCTCATCTGTAACATCATTGGCAACGCTACCTTTGCCATGTTTCAGAAACAACTCTGGCGCATCGGG
CTTCCCATACAATCGGTAGATTGTCGCACCTGATTGCCCGACATTATCGCGAGCCCATTTATACCCATAT
AAATCAGCATCCATGTTGGAATTTAATCGCGGCCTTGAGCAAGACGTTTCCCGTTGAATATGGCTCATAA
CAGAACTTATTATTTCCTTCCTCTTTTCTACAGTATTTAAAGATACCCCAAGAAGCTAATTATAACAAGA
CGAACTCCAATTCACTGTTCCTTGCATTCTAAAACCTTAAATACCAGAAAACAGCTTTTTCAAAGTTGTT
TTCAAAGTTGGCGTATAACATAGTATCGACGGAGCCGATTTTGAAACCGCGGTGATCACAGGCAGCAACG
CTCTGTCATCGTTACAATCAACATGCTACCCTCCGCGAGATCATCCGTGTTTCAAACCCGGCAGCTTAGT
TGCCGTTCTTCCGAATAGCATCGGTAACATGAGCAAAGTCTGCCGCCTTACAACGGCTCTCCCGCTGACG
CCGTCCCGGACTGATGGGCTGCCTGTATCGAGTGGTGATTTTGTGCCGAGCTGCCGGTCGGGGAGCTGTT
GGCTGGCTGGTGGCAGGATATATTGTGGTGTAAACATAACAAGCTTCGTCTCAGTCA
